>Addgene plasmid #159816 | pCFJ2474 - pEXP[Psmu-2 | cas9(PATCs) | gpd-2 tagRFP-T(myr, patcs) smu-1 UTR] | addgene full sequence | sequence record 317364 | Addgene NGS Result
CAGGAAACAGCTATGACCATGATTACGCCAAGCTATCAACTTTGTATAGAAAAGTTGTGCACCAATTTGA
GTTTCCATGGGGAATCAAGCGGATACCGATTGAGTTGAAGAACCCTAAATAAAATTTTATATATTTTACC
TTCCAACTTCGAAAAAATCACTCACCATTTTAGCATGTTTCCCTCAAAAACCGTGGCAAATTGCTCTTGG
AAAATAATAGACACATCAGTTGGTCGAGCATTTTTTGGAGGAATTTTAAAACTGTGATGATGGTTGAAGG
TGACTATATTGTCTGCGAGTTGATACTCTGGAATATTGATTTTTTTGAAGATTTCATAGTCTTCTTGGAT
TTCAAAAATTGAAATATTTCAGCTGTATTAAAAGAGAATAAATAAAATGATATTGCCTAGGGGTGAGCGG
CAAACGATTTTTTCCGGCAAATCGGCAAATCGACAAATTGCCGGAATTGGAAATTTCCAGCAAATCGGCA
TATCGGCAATTTGCCGGAATTTAAAATTTCCGGCAAACCGGCAAACCGGCAAATTGCCGATTTGCCGAAC
TTCGGTAAATTTGCAAATCGGTAATTTGCCGAAAATTTTCGGCAAATTGTGGTTTTGCACTTATTTTTTG
GAATTTCAATTTCAAATGGCAAAATTAAACGCATCATATGAATTTTTCTATATCTATTTTGAGAAGTTCT
ATGAAAATATGTAGAAAAAACGGGAAAAATTCAATAATAGACAGTTTTAAGTGCTTCCGTCTTATAAAAA
ATCCCTCTAAACATTTCCGGCAAATCTGGTATTCGGCAAATCGGCAAGTCGGCAATTTGCCGTAAATTAA
AATTTCCGGCAAAACGGCAAACCGGCAAATTGCCGGAATTGGAAATTTCCGGCAAATCGGCAAATTGCTT
GCCCATTTTTTGATTCTTAGTCGGCGTTTTACACAAAAGATAAATTCCAATAAAAGACAGAACTTTGCTT
TTTGCCAGAAATTAAAAAATTGGGGCAAACCAATCCAAATATGAAGTGTAAACTTGGGTTTGCACCAGGG
CTGTGCGGAAACCGGCAATTGCCGAAATTGCCGAACCCTAAAAACTTTGGCAACCGGCAACTTTTGCTGG
CTGGAACTTCGGCAACTTTTCGGCAAACGGCAACTTGGTTGCCGGTTGCGCAAAGCTCTGGTTTGCGTTT
AGTAGCAAGGCTTCCTGAAAGAATTCCGGAGGAAAACTCCCCCTAACTCACCTTTTACTCTATGCATCTG
CTTAATTTTGTGCAATTGTAGTGCAAATAGTAGGAAATGAATTTTTTTTCCGCCATTTTTTCCTTTTCCT
ATTTCTGCTTTTCAATTTCCACGTGGAGCTCTTTTAAAATGAAAATTTAAACTCTAGATATTTCACGTTT
TAAAAAAAAAAAATTTTAATTTTCTATCGGTTTTACTTTTGACGAAAAGGGTTCACAGACATTGGAAATA
ATCATCATTTACTATATATAAAGCGCTTATTCTGTGTGTCCATAGTTTGTAGTCTCTGTAGTCTTTGTAG
TCTGTGAAGTTTTGGCTTCTGGAGGGATAGTGAGTTGGGGTCAGTGTAGGGATATAGTCGGGGTACTGTA
GTGGTACAATAGTGGTACGGTAGGAATACTGTAGGGTTACGGTAGTTTCATAAAAAATTAATTTTCAGCC
CCAGAAGTCGGGGGCCGCGCCGAAGGTGCCTAGACCTAAGCCTAGGCCTCAGCCTAAGCCTAATTACATC
AAAAAAGCTATGACTTTTGGATCATTTTGACTTCTTTTCTAGAACGCATAATGAAATAATTCTTAATTTC
ATCGGCTTTTTCTCATCGTTGCTTAGAAGTATTGTCTTGAAAATTGATATTTTTAGAAAGTACACATATT
TCTCAATCCTTTTATTTAAATTTCTGAAAGAAACTTTGCCACAACGGTGAGAAAAGGGTGCCCGAAAAAT
GTGCATTTAAATGTGAAAAATATCCGTGGCCGCGGCCTAAGAACCCCCGTCGGCCATGTGGTGCAAGTGC
GCTCTGTTGCGGATTTTTATATTTAATTGCATTTTCGCATATTCGAACGATTTTCCTGATTTTCCAGCCG
AAATTGTCCATTAAAAAGTGGCAAGTTTGTACAAAAAAGCAGGCTAAAAATGGACAAAAAATACAGCATC
GGCCTTGACATCGGAACGAACTCCGTCGGATGGGCCGTCATCACCGACGAGTACAAGGTATTTTCCTGCA
TTTTTCAACTGGGAAAATGAAAGAAAATCGATAATTTCAGGTCCCATCCAAGAAGTTCAAGGTCCTCGGA
AACACCGACCGTCACTCCATCAAGAAGAACCTCATCGGAGCCCTCCTCTTCGACTCCGGAGAGACTGCCG
AGGCCACCCGTCTCAAGCGTACCGCCCGTCGTCGTTACACCCGTCGTAAGAACCGTATCTGCTACCTCCA
AGAGATCTTCTCCAACGAGATGGCCAAGGTCGACGACTCCTTCTTCCACCGTCTCGAGGAGTCCTTCCTC
GTCGAGGAGGACAAGAAGCACGAGCGTCACCCAATCTTCGGAAACATCGTCGACGAGGTCGCCTACCACG
AGAAGTACCCAACCATCTACCACCTCCGTAAGAAGCTCGTCGACTCCACCGACAAGGCCGACCTCCGTCT
CATCTACCTCGCCCTCGCCCACATGATCAAGTTCCGTGGACACTTCCTCATCGAGGGTGACCTCAACCCA
GACAACTCCGACGTCGACAAGCTCTTCATCCAACTCGTCCAAACCTACAACCAACTCTTCGAGGAGAACC
CAATCAACGCCTCCGGAGTCGACGCCAAGGCCATCCTCTCCGCCCGTCTCTCCAAGTCCCGTCGTCTCGA
GAACCTCATCGCCCAACTCCCAGGAGAGAAGAAGAACGGACTCTTCGGAAACCTCATCGCCCTCTCCCTC
GGACTCACCCCAAACTTCAAGTCCAACTTCGACCTCGCCGAGGACGCCAAGCTCCAACTCTCCAAGGACA
CCTACGACGACGACCTCGACAACCTCCTCGCCCAAATCGGTGACCAATACGCCGACCTCTTCCTCGCCGC
CAAGAACCTCTCCGACGCCATCCTCCTCTCCGACATCCTCCGTGTCAACACCGAGATCACCAAGGCCCCA
CTCTCCGCCTCCATGATCAAGCGTTACGACGAGCACCACCAAGACCTCACCCTCCTCAAGGCCCTCGTCC
GTCAACAACTCCCAGAGAAGTACAAGGAGATCTTCTTCGACCAATCCAAGGTAAGTTTTCTGTTTTATTT
ACTTGTTTTGAGAATTGGGATTTTTAGCTGAAAAATTGGATTTTAAGATGAAAAATTGAAATTTTCAACT
AAAAATTTCAATTTTTAGCTGAAAAGTTAAATTTTTAGCTAAAGAGTGGGATTTTTAGTTGAAAAATCGA
GATTTCTAGCTAAAAAGTATGATTTTTAGCTGAAAGATTGGAATTTTAAGCAGAAAAAATTGTATTTTTA
GCTGATAAATCAAATTTTAAGCGGAAAAATTTGAATTTTTAGCTAAAAAATTCCATTTTCAACTAAAAAT
CGTGATTTTTAGCTTTAAAAATTGGATTTTTAGCTGAAAAATCGGATTTTTAGCTGAAAATTGAAATTTT
TTAGTTAAAAAGTGAGATTTTTTAACAGAAAAGTGAGATTTTTAGTTAAAAAATAATATTTTTAGCTAAA
AAATACAATTTTCAACTAAAGATCGTGATTTTTAGCTTTAAAAATTGGATTTTTAGCTAAAAAATCGGAT
TTTTAGCTGAAAATTGAAATTTTTTAGTTAAAAAGTGGGATTTTAAGATGAAAAGTGAGATTTTTTAGCT
GAAAAGTGAGATTTTCAGCTAAAAAATACAATTTTCAACTGAAAAATTGGGATTTTTAGCTTTAAAAATT
GGATTTTCAGCTTTAAAAATTGGATTTTTAGCTGAAAAGTGAGATTTTTAGTTGAAAAATTGAAATGTTT
AGCTGAAAAATTGGAATTTTTAAGTAAAAAAGTGGGATTTTAAGATGAAAAGTGAGATGTTTTTAGCTGA
AAAGTGAGATTTTTAGCTAAAAAATACAATTTTCAACTGAAAAATTGGGATTTTTAGCTCAAAAGTGGGA
CGAAAGACGAAAAAAAAAATCGATTTTTTACCAAAAATTAGATTTTCAGAACGGATACGCCGGATACATC
GACGGAGGAGCCTCCCAAGAGGAGTTCTACAAGTTCATCAAGCCAATCCTCGAGAAGATGGACGGAACCG
AGGAGCTCCTCGTCAAGCTCAACCGTGAGGACCTCCTCCGTAAGCAACGTACCTTCGACAACGGATCCAT
CCCACACCAAATCCACCTCGGAGAGCTCCACGCCATCCTCCGTCGTCAAGAGGACTTCTACCCATTCCTC
AAGGACAACCGTGAGAAGATCGAGAAGATCCTCACCTTCCGTATCCCATACTACGTCGGACCACTCGCCC
GTGGAAACTCCCGTTTCGCCTGGATGACCCGTAAGTCCGAGGAGACTATCACCCCATGGAACTTCGAGGA
GGTCGTCGACAAGGGAGCCTCCGCCCAATCCTTCATCGAGCGTATGACCAACTTCGACAAGAACCTCCCA
AACGAGAAGGTCCTCCCAAAGCACTCCCTCCTCTACGAGTACTTCACCGTCTACAACGAGCTCACCAAGG
TCAAGTACGTCACCGAGGGAATGCGTAAGCCAGCCTTCCTCTCCGGAGAGCAAAAGAAGGCCATCGTCGA
CCTCCTCTTCAAGACCAACCGTAAGGTCACCGTCAAGCAACTCAAGGAGGACTACTTCAAGAAGATCGAG
TGCTTCGACTCCGTCGAGATCTCCGGAGTCGAGGACCGTTTCAACGCCTCCCTCGGAACCTACCACGACC
TCCTCAAGATCATCAAGGACAAGGACTTCCTCGACAACGAGGAGAACGAGGACATCCTCGAGGACATCGT
CCTCACCCTCACCCTCTTCGAGGACCGTGAGATGATCGAGGAGCGTCTCAAGACCTACGCCCACCTCTTC
GACGACAAGGTCATGAAGCAACTCAAGCGTCGTCGTTACACCGGATGGGGACGTCTCTCCCGTAAGCTCA
TCAACGGAATCCGTGACAAGCAATCCGGAAAGACCATCCTCGACTTCCTCAAGTCCGACGGATTCGCCAA
CCGTAACTTCATGCAACTCATCCACGACGACTCCCTCACCTTCAAGGTAAGTTATGTACGCGATTTCTCG
GCGAAAAAATGGACTTTTTTGCTCAAAAACTGAATTTTTCAGCTTTTTTTGCACTGAAAATGCTGAAAAT
TGGTTTTTTTGCTGAAAATTCACCGAAAAAAGCTGAAAATATTGCAGAAATCGACGAAAAATGCCTTTTT
TGCTGAAATTTCAGCCAGAAAATTGTTCAGAATCGCAATTTCCTGCCAAAATCGACGTTTTTCGGCGAAA
ATTGGTAGATTTTGAACCGAAAATTGTGAAAAATGGACTTTTTTGCTCAAAAACAGACTTTTTGAGCTTT
TTTCACACTGAAAATGGTGGAAAATTGGATTTTCCAGCAGAAAATTCGGAAATTTTCAATTTTTGGCGGA
AATTTGACGAAAAATATATGAAAAACACCGATTTTTGTCTGAAAAAGTTCAAAAGCCGAAAAATTGGCCA
AAAATCTCCAAAATCGGACTTTTCTGGCGTTTTTCGTGGAAAAATTGAAATTTTTTTGAAAAATTGAGCA
AAAATCGCCGAAAAACCGCTAAAAAAACTGCCGAAATTGGCAATTTTGAGCTTAAAAAAACTTGAAAAAT
GCTCAAAATTACCCAATTTTCACCGGAAATTGAGCTAAAATCGTCGAAAAAGACTGAATTTTCAATTTTT
AGCTGAAAATCTGCCTATTTTCGGCTAAAATTGCTTTAAAAACATTAAAATTCAAATTTTTTGGCTAAAA
ATACTCAGATTGCCCTTTTTTTTCTCCAAAAATGACAAAAAAAAAATCAATCAGAAAAATGCGATTTTTT
TTACAAAAATTGGCTTCAAAACGTCTAAATTCTCCCTAATTTTTGCTGCTGAAAATTGTGCAAAAATCAC
CGAAAAATGACGATTTTAGGCTGAAAATCTTCAAAAAAAGCTCAAAATTCCCCACTTTTCACCGGAAAAA
GACGAAAAAAGCTCCAAATTTATCGATTAACATTTTCAGGAGGACATCCAAAAGGCCCAAGTCTCCGGAC
AAGGAGACTCCCTCCACGAGCACATCGCCAACCTCGCCGGATCCCCAGCCATCAAGAAGGGAATCCTCCA
AACCGTCAAGGTCGTCGACGAGCTCGTCAAGGTCATGGGACGTCACAAGCCAGAGAACATCGTCATCGAG
ATGGCCCGTGAGAACCAAACCACCCAAAAGGGACAAAAGAACTCCCGTGAGCGTATGAAGCGTATCGAGG
AGGGAATCAAGGAGCTCGGATCCCAAATCCTCAAGGAGCACCCAGTCGAGAACACCCAACTCCAAAACGA
GAAGCTCTACCTCTACTACCTCCAAAACGGACGTGACATGTACGTCGACCAAGAGCTCGACATCAACCGT
CTCTCCGACTACGACGTCGACCACATCGTCCCACAATCCTTCCTCAAGGACGACTCCATCGACAACAAGG
TCCTCACCCGTTCCGACAAGAACCGTGGAAAGTCCGACAACGTCCCATCCGAGGAGGTCGTCAAGAAGAT
GAAGAACTACTGGCGTCAACTCCTCAACGCCAAGCTCATCACCCAACGTAAGTTCGACAACCTCACCAAG
GCCGAGCGTGGAGGACTCTCCGAGCTCGACAAGGCCGGATTCATCAAGCGTCAACTCGTCGAGACTCGTC
AAATCACCAAGCACGTCGCCCAAATCCTCGACTCCCGTATGAACACCAAGTACGACGAGAACGACAAGCT
CATCCGTGAGGTCAAGGTCATCACCCTCAAGTCCAAGCTCGTCTCCGACTTCCGTAAGGACTTCCAATTC
TACAAGGTCCGTGAGATCAACAACTACCACCACGCCCACGACGCCTACCTCAACGCCGTCGTCGGAACCG
CCCTCATCAAGAAGTACCCAAAGCTCGAGTCCGAGTTCGTCTACGGAGACTACAAGGTCTACGACGTCCG
TAAGATGATCGCCAAGTCCGAGCAAGAGATCGGAAAGGTAAGTTCTTTTTTTTGCTCGTTTTTGAGTGAA
AAATTGATGGAATTCACAAAAAATGGCCAAAGAATCCTCAAAATTGGCCGAAAATTCTGAAAAATGACCT
AAAAATCACCGAAAAACGGCCAAAAATTATCTGAAAATCGCCGAAAATCTCAAATTTTGAGGAAATTCCC
GCTAAAAATTAATAAAAATCACCGAAAAAAGGCCAAAAATTACCTAATAAAGGCCGAAAATCGCCTAAAA
AGGCCAAAAATTCTGAAAAATGGCCAAATTTCAATTTTTCACACACAAAAAATCCCTGAATTTTCTATTT
TTACTCGAAAAACTGTGGATTTACGGGGGTAAAAATTCAGTTTTTAGTGCTATTTCACAAGAAAAACACA
GCATTTTCGACAAAAACTCCGATTTTTAAGCCAAAAATTTGAGGTTTTTAGTTTTTTACGTGAAAACCTG
AACTTTTTGCCAAAAAAACACTTTTTTTTAGACTAAAAATCAATTTTCGATCAAAAATCACTAATTTTGC
CTGAAAAAATATAGATTTTTCCACTTTTTCACTGAAAAAAAACTGGATTTTCACTAGAAAATCAAGTTGT
TTTTAGACCAAAAATTTTATTTTTCCGCTGAAAATTATCGTTTTTCAGTCAATTTTCAGCTAAAAATCCC
TGAAATTCTGGATTTTCAGCCAAAAAACTCGAAATTTTCCAAAAAAACCCCGTTTAAAAATGAGTTTAGA
CTGAAAATTCCGATTTTTGAGCCAAAAATTTGATTTTTAATCGAAAAAAATTGGATTTTCAACCAAAAAA
TCAGTTTTTCAGTGATTTTTAGAGTAAAAATCACTGATTTTAACACAAAATTCCAGTTTTTCGTGATTTT
TCACTAGAAAATCCCGATTTTTCCCCAAAAAATCCATTTTTCCGACTAAAAATCCCCAAAGTAATTTTCA
GGCCACCGCCAAGTACTTCTTCTACTCCAACATCATGAACTTCTTCAAGACCGAGATCACCCTCGCCAAC
GGAGAGATCCGTAAGCGTCCACTCATCGAGACTAACGGAGAGACTGGAGAGATCGTCTGGGACAAGGGAC
GTGACTTCGCCACCGTCCGTAAGGTCCTCTCCATGCCACAAGTCAACATCGTCAAGAAGACCGAGGTCCA
AACCGGAGGATTCTCCAAGGAGTCCATCCTCCCAAAGCGTAACTCCGACAAGCTCATCGCCCGTAAGAAG
GACTGGGACCCAAAGAAGTACGGAGGATTCGACTCCCCAACCGTCGCCTACTCCGTCCTCGTCGTCGCCA
AGGTCGAGAAGGGAAAGTCCAAGAAGCTCAAGTCCGTCAAGGAGCTCCTCGGAATCACCATCATGGAGCG
TTCCTCCTTCGAGAAGAACCCAATCGACTTCCTCGAGGCCAAGGGATACAAGGAGGTCAAGAAGGACCTC
ATCATCAAGCTCCCAAAGTACTCCCTCTTCGAGCTCGAGAACGGACGTAAGCGTATGCTCGCCTCCGCCG
GAGAGCTCCAAAAGGGAAACGAGCTCGCCCTCCCATCCAAGTACGTCAACTTCCTCTACCTCGCCTCCCA
CTACGAGAAGCTCAAGGGATCCCCAGAGGACAACGAGCAAAAGCAACTCTTCGTCGAGCAACACAAGCAC
TACCTCGACGAGATCATCGAGCAAATCTCCGAGTTCTCCAAGCGTGTCATCCTCGCCGACGCCAACCTCG
ACAAGGTCCTCTCCGCCTACAACAAGCACCGTGACAAGCCAATCCGTGAGCAAGCCGAGAACATCATCCA
CCTCTTCACCCTCACCAACCTCGGAGCCCCAGCCGCCTTCAAGTACTTCGACACCACCATCGACCGTAAG
CGTTACACCTCCACCAAGGTAAGTTCATACAATTTTCTGGAGAAAAATATTTTAAAAAATAACGAAAATG
GACCGAATTTTTGGAGAAAATTTTAAAAAAAACGACATTTTTCCCAAAAAATTGAAAAATTTCCGAAAAA
ACGTTCAAAATTTTCAAAAAAGGAGCATTTTTCGAAAAAAAAAACGATAATACGGAAATTTTTTGATTTT
CCAGTTTTTTTCTCAAAGAAAATCGGAAAAAGGTTTTTTTTCTTTAAAAACGTCCAAAATTTTTCGAAAA
AAGAGAAAATTTTCGATTTTCCGATTTTTTTCAGAAAAAAATTGAAAAAAAAAGAAATTTTCCGATTTTC
TCAGAGAAAGACGAAAAGACGATATTTTTCGGAAAAAAGTTGAAAAATCAAAAAAAAAACCGAAAAACGG
CCGAAATTTTCTAAAAATTGGAAATATTGTCGATTTTTCGAAAAAAAAGAGTCAAAAGTTTTCAAAAAAA
TATATTTTTTCGATTTTCCGTTTTTTTTTTTCAGTAAACATTGAAACAAACGAAATTTTTCCAAAAAAAT
CCAATTATTTTCCCAAATATCGAAATATTTTTGATTTTCCGTTTTTTTCAGAAAAAAGTTAAAAAAAAAA
GGGAAAATTAAGATTTTCCTGATTTTTTTTGAGAAAAAATCGATAAAAATTGAATATTCTGGAAAAAACC
TTTAAAAAATTCGAATTAAATCGAAAAACGTCCAAAATTTTCTAAAAAATTGAAATTTTTTTTGAAAAAA
AACGGAAAAATTTAGATTTCCCGACTTTTTTCAATGAAAAATCGAATTTTCGTTGACTTTTCATTAAAAA
ATCCAAACGCATTTTTTTCCACTAAAATCTCGAAAAAGTGTCATATTGCACCATATTGTTTCCACATTCA
TATTATTTTGAGCTAAATCAGGTGATTTTCTGTATTTTGATACTAATTTCTATTTTTAGAAAAAATGTGG
GAACAATATGGTGCAATATGACATTTTTTCGAGATTTTAGTGGAGAAAAAATGCGTTTGGAAACGAATTT
TATAATAAAAAGTCAACGAAAATTCGATTTTTCATGGAAAAATAGGGAAATCGAAAACAAATTTGCTTTT
TTTTCAAAAAAAAAAACGGAAATTCGAAATTTTTCCGTTCTTTCAAAAAAAAATCGATTTTTTTGGAAAT
TTTTTTTTTCAAATTTTTAAAAAGAATTTTTCAGGAGGTCCTCGACGCCACCCTCATCCACCAATCCATC
ACCGGACTCTACGAGACTCGTATCGACCTCTCCCAACTCGGAGGAGACGGAGGATCCGGACCACCAAAGA
AGAAGCGTAAGGTCTACCCATACGACGTCCCAGACTACGCCTAAACCCAGCTTTCTTGTACAAAGTGGCC
TAAGCTGTCTCATCCTACTTTCACCTAGTTAACTGCTTGTCTTAAAATCTATGCTTCTCTTTAGTATCTA
AAATTTTCCTAGAAGCTTACAAGTATATAAATGGTCTCTTCTCAATAAAGGTTGTATATTTATTCATCTT
ATTGAATCTGCCATTTCCTCGTTTTTGCGAGTTTATATACCTTCCAATTTTCTTTCTATTGTATTTTCAA
CTTCTAATTTTAATTCAGGGAAACTGCTTCAACGCATCATGGGTTGTACCATGTCACAGGAAGAGCGTGC
CGCTCTTGAAAGATCACGAATGTCCTCAGTCTCCAAGGTAACACTTAGTTTTTGTTGCTCTGTTTAAAAA
TTAATTTTAAGGGAGAGGAGCTCATCAAGGAGAACATGCACATGAAGCTCTACATGGAGGGAACCGTCAA
CAACCACCACTTCAAGTGCACCTCCGAGGGAGAGGGAAAGCCATACGAGGGAACCCAAACCATGCGTATC
AAGGTCGTCGAGGGAGGACCACTCCCATTCGCCTTCGACATCCTCGCCACCTCCTTCATGTACGGATCGC
GTACCTTCATCAACCACACCCAAGGTAAGTTTTCTTATGGGAAAGAAGGAAAAAACCGAGATTTTACTTG
AAAAATTGAATTTTTCGCGGGATTTTCACCAAAAATTGTTGAATATTCATTATTTCACGCTGTAAAACAA
AAAAAAAAAAAATCAAAAACTACGTTGAAATCGCGTTTTTAAGCGAATTTTCTTCAGAATTGCCAGATTT
TAACCCCAAATTTTGCAGTTTTTAAATAAAATTTCACCTTTTCGGCTCAAATTGTAGATTTTCCTGAAAA
TTTAGTACAAAAAACAATTTCCTCGTAAATTTTTCAAATAGATTTTCAGGAATCCCAGACTTCTTCAAGC
AATCCTTCCCAGAGGGATTCACCTGGGAGCGTGTCACCACCTACGAGGACGGAGGAGTCCTCACCGCCAC
CCAAGACACCTCCCTCCAAGACGGATGCCTCATCTACAACGTCAAGGTAAGTTATGTCTACCTGCCTGCC
TACCGCCTAAATTTTTTGTGAAGTTTCTTCAAAAAATCCAGAAAAAAAAACAATTTTCATACGATTTTTT
CCCTTAAAATTGTGAATTTTCATGCTTTTTAGCCCCAAAAGTCATTATTTGAGAAAAAATTTCATACAAA
AAAGTTTTGAGAAATACACAATTTTTTAAATGTAATTTTCAAATTTTCAATTTTCAACTAGAAAATTCAC
AAAACTTGTAAATTTTGGACCAAAACATTTATACAATTACTTTTTTTGAATCTAATAACTACAATAACTA
CAAATTTAACATTTTCAGATCCGTGGAGTCAACTTCCCATCCAACGGACCAGTCATGCAAAAGAAGACCC
TCGGATGGGAGGCCAACACCGAGATGCTCTACCCAGCCGACGGAGGACTGGAGGGACGTACCGACATGGC
CCTCAAGCTCGTCGGAGGAGGACACCTCATCTGCAACTTCAAGACCACCTACCGTTCCAAGAAGCCAGCC
AAGGTAAGTTCTTTTTTTGAAAAGTGCAGTTTGTAGTCTAATTTTCATTTATTTTCTTTTTAAAAAACGC
ATCAATTTTTAAATATTTTGGGACAAAATCCGAAAACTGTACTAATTTGTAGTTTGTAAAATTAAAAAAA
AAACGCAAAAAAATGTTTTCAAAAATGCTTAGAATAAAAATAAAATTTCTAAAAAATTGAACAAAATAAA
CATTTAAAAATTCAAAAAGTTTGAAAAAATGCAAAGTTTTTTAATGCAAAAAATATTTAATGTTTAAACA
AATTTAAAAAATGTTGTAAGAATATGTTTAGAGACAGTTTTTAAATGTTAAATTGCAAAAAAAAAAAGCA
AAAAAAAATTTGAAAAATGTAACAGAAAATTTTAATTAAAAAAGTCGTGTTTTTTTCAAACCTGCAATTC
TTTGTAATTTTATTTATAAAGAGAAACAAATCAAATTGTATATTACGAAAAACGATACTAAAATTCGAAA
ATTTGCGGTTTTTTGCGTAAAAAATACGGTTCCGTAATTTTCAGAACCTCAAGATGCCAGGAGTCTACTA
CGTCGACCACCGTCTGGAGCGTATCAAGGAGGCCGACAAGGAGACGTACGTCGAGCAACACGAGGTCGCC
GTCGCCCGTTACTGCGACCTCCCATCCAAGCTCGGACACAAGCTCAACGGAATGGACGAGCTCTACAAGT
CGGGATAATTTTCCCCAGATTTCCCCACGATTTTTTTTGACATTTTTATGAAAATTTTCTCTAAAAGTTA
CCCCTATTTTGTTTAGACTGATCTCTTATTTTATCCAATGTTTCAAATTTTTGAAATTGCTCGAAAATTC
CAATTTTCACATATTTTTGTTGATTTTTTCGCCATTTTCCCCTGATAAATTAACTTATTTTTGCAATTTT
TTCTTTCGAAAAAATATTGGTTTCTCATCACCATTTATCCTTTTTTTTATGGAGTTAAAAATTGTTAAAA
AAATTTAATTTTTTTTCTAATTTTAGAGTCAAAACGGGTTCGAATCTAGAGCGTAGCTGTACGATTTTTT
GGCGATTTTTGCGGTTTTCTGGTGAGTTTTTTTAAAGTTATTTTTTTGAAAAAAATTCTTGAAAATAAAA
GGAAATTGTTTTAAAAAAAAATTTCAAAGAAAAAATTTTGAAAAAATTGAAACATTTTTTTTATTTTGAC
CAAAAATATTGAAAATTAATTAACATTTTTTTTTGGAAAGTTAATTTTTAATACAAATTTTTTAAATTTA
TTTTACAAAAAAAATTGAATTTCTGTGAAAAATCAGTTTTCCAGTACATAATGATTTGACCAAAAAAAAT
TGAAAAAAATGATTTTTTAAAATTAAAAATACCATAAAATGCTGAAAATTCAGAAAAATAAGTAAATTTT
AAAAAATTCTGGAAAAACATCTAAAAACCCCCCAAATATAATATTTTGGACCCTTTTATTTTCTGCTCGA
CATCTCAAATATCCTCCAATTTTTCGCTTTTTTGATTAATTGAAAGCATAGTGGGGGCAGGTGTTATAGG
ACACCCTTCCCTCCACTTTTTTGGAGCATTTTTCAAAGCTCTTCCGAGAGCAGAAGCTTCTCAATTTTTC
CACCCCAAAAGTTTGAAATTCTGCCAAAAAATCTCGCATTTTAACAATTTTTCGAGATGTTTCACGTCCT
TTTCATTGCGATTTCCCAACTTTATTATACATAGTTGATAATTCACTGGCCGTCGTTTTACAACGTCGTG
ACTGGGAAAACCCTGGCGTTACCCAACTTAATCGCCTTGCAGCACATCCCCCTTTCGCCAGCTGGCGTAA
TAGCGAAGAGGCCCGCACCGATCGCCCTTCCCAACAGTTGCGCAGCCTGAATGGCGAATGGCGCCTGATG
CGGTATTTTCTCCTTACGCATCTGTGCGGTATTTCACACCGCATATGGTGCACTCTCAGTGCAATCTGCT
CTGATGCCGCATAGTTAAGCCAGCCCCGACACCCGCCAACACCCGCTGACGCGCCCTGACGGGCTTGTCT
GCTCCCGGCATCCGCTTACAGACAAGCTGTGACCGTCTCCGGGAGCTGCATGTGTCAGAGGTTTTCACCG
TCATCACCGAAACGCGCGAGACGAAAGGGCCTCGTGATACGCCTATTTTTATAGGTTAATGTCATGATAA
TAATGGTTTCTTAGACGTCAGGTGGCACTTTTCGGGGAAATGTGCGCGGAACCCCTATTTGTTTATTTTT
CTAAATACATTCAAATATGTATCCGCTCATGAGACAATAACCCTGATAAATGCTTCAATAATATTGAAAA
AGGAAGAGTATGAGTATTCAACATTTCCGTGTCGCCCTTATTCCCTTTTTTGCGGCATTTTGCCTTCCTG
TTTTTGCTCACCCAGAAACGCTGGTGAAAGTAAAAGATGCTGAAGATCAGTTGGGTGCACGAGTGGGTTA
CATCGAACTGGATCTCAACAGCGGTAAGATCCTTGAGAGTTTTCGCCCCGAAGAACGTTTTCCAATGATG
AGCACTTTTAAAGTTCTGCTATGTGGCGCGGTATTATCCCGTATTGACGCCGGGCAAGAGCAACTCGGTC
GCCGCATACACTATTCTCAGAATGACTTGGTTGAGTACTCACCAGTCACAGAAAAGCATCTTACGGATGG
CATGACAGTAAGAGAATTATGCAGTGCTGCCATAACCATGAGTGATAACACTGCGGCCAACTTACTTCTG
ACAACGATCGGAGGACCGAAGGAGCTAACCGCTTTTTTGCACAACATGGGGGATCATGTAACTCGCCTTG
ATCGTTGGGAACCGGAGCTGAATGAAGCCATACCAAACGACGAGCGTGACACCACGATGCCTGTAGCAAT
GGCAACAACGTTGCGCAAACTATTAACTGGCGAACTACTTACTCTAGCTTCCCGGCAACAATTAATAGAC
TGGATGGAGGCGGATAAAGTTGCAGGACCACTTCTGCGCTCGGCCCTTCCGGCTGGCTGGTTTATTGCTG
ATAAATCTGGAGCCGGTGAGCGTGGCTCTCGCGGTATCATTGCAGCACTGGGGTCAGATGGTAAGCCCTC
CCGTATCGTAGTTATCTACACGACGGGGAGTCAGGCAACTATGGATGAACGAAATAGACAGATCGCTGAG
ATAGGTGCCTCACTGATTAAGCATTGGTAACTGTCAGACCAAGTTTACTCATATATACTTTAGATTGATT
TAAAACTTCATTTTTAATTTAAAAGGATCTAGGTGAAGATCCTTTTTGATAATCTCATGACCAAAATCCC
TTAACGTGAGTTTTCGTTCCACTGAGCGTCAGACCCCGTAGAAAAGATCAAAGGATCTTCTTGAGATCCT
TTTTTTCTGCGCGTAATCTGCTGCTTGCAAACAAAAAAACCACCGCTACCAGCGGTGGTTTGTTTGCCGG
ATCAAGAGCTACCAACTCTTTTTCCGAAGGTAACTGGCTTCAGCAGAGCGCAGATACCAAATACTGTTCT
TCTAGTGTAGCCGTAGTTAGGCCACCACTTCAAGAACTCTGTAGCACCGCCTACATACCTCGCTCTGCTA
ATCCTGTTACCAGTGGCTGCTGCCAGTGGCGATAAGTCGTGTCTTACCGGGTTGGACTCAAGACGATAGT
TACCGGATAAGGCGCAGCGGTCGGGCTGAACGGGGGGTTCGTGCACACAGCCCAGCTTGGAGCGAACGAC
CTACACCGAACTGAGATACCTACAGCGTGAGCTATGAGAAAGCGCCACGCTTCCCGAAGGGAGAAAGGCG
GACAGGTATCCGGTAAGCGGCAGGGTCGGAACAGGAGAGCGCACGAGGGAGCTTCCAGGGGGAAACGCCT
GGTATCTTTATAGTCCTGTCGGGTTTCGCCACCTCTGACTTGAGCGTCGATTTTTGTGATGCTCGTCAGG
GGGGCGGAGCCTATGGAAAAACGCCAGCAACGCGGCCTTTTTACGGTTCCTGGTCTTTTGCTGGCCTTTT
GCTCACATGTTCTTTCCTGCGTTATCCCCTGATTCTGTGGATAACCGTATTACCGCCTTTGAGTGAGCTG
ATACCAGCGGATAACAATTTCACA
Features (pLannotate 1.2.2; 13 found; start..end, strand, type, name):
     37..57      +  protein_bind   attB4: mutant version of attB; core recombination site for the Gateway® BP reaction BP Clonase™
   2122..2142    +  protein_bind   attB1: mutant version of attB; core recombination site for the Gateway® BP reaction BP Clonase™
   2290..9045    +  CDS            cas9: CAS9_STRP1 - Also known as csn1 From Streptococcus pyogenes serotype M1.
  10408..10428   -  protein_bind   attB2: mutant version of attB; core recombination site for the Gateway® BP reaction BP Clonase™
  10798..11913   +  CDS            cp-mKate: cp-mKate is a basic (constitutively fluorescent) red fluorescent protein published in 2011, derived from Entacmaea quadricolor.
  11803..12636   +  CDS            RFP_ENTQU: Experimental evidence at protein level: Swiss-Prot protein existence level 1. Pigment protein. From Entacmaea quadricolor (Bubble-tip anemone) (Parasicyonis actinostoloides).
  13105..13122   -  promoter       URA3 promoter (fragment): S. cerevisiae URA3
  13691..13848   +  CDS            lacZα (fragment): LacZα fragment of β-galactosidase; lacZ fragment
  13854..13953   -  misc_feature   bom (fragment): basis of mobility region from pBR322
  14055..14090   -  CDS            rop (fragment): Rop protein, which maintains plasmids at low copy number; rop
  14185..14289   +  promoter       AmpR promoter: bla
  14290..15150   +  CDS            AmpR: β-lactamase; bla; confers resistance to ampicillin, carbenicillin, and related antibiotics
  15321..15909   +  rep_origin     ori: high-copy-number ColE1/pMB1/pBR322/pUC origin of replication
