[The description below was written by a language model from this plasmid's Addgene catalogue record and pLannotate feature annotations shown in this document.]
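Description:
pCFJ2474 is a 16 kb C. elegans expression clone assembled by three-fragment Gateway recombination into the pDEST R4-R3 destination backbone. The attB4, attB1 and attB2 sites left by the reaction mark the boundaries between the promoter, coding and 3' slots. It is maintained in E. coli as a high-copy plasmid through a ColE1/pUC-type origin and selected with ampicillin via the bla (AmpR) gene and its promoter. The short URA3 promoter, lacZα, bom and rop fragments in the feature table look like backbone remnants or incidental matches rather than functional parts.

According to the construct name, the payload is a bicistronic, operon-style unit. The smu-2 promoter occupies the first slot, between attB4 and attB1. It drives a Streptococcus pyogenes Cas9 coding sequence that carries PATCs (periodic A/T clusters), a non-coding sequence feature associated with resistance to germline silencing. The annotated cas9 region spans well over the length of an uninterrupted Cas9 open reading frame, which is consistent with intronic sequence having been added to it. Downstream of attB2, a gpd-2 element, generally used in worms as an operon intergenic trans-splicing linker, couples Cas9 to a second cistron. This cistron encodes tagRFP-T with a myristoylation signal for membrane targeting, also containing PATCs, and it ends in the smu-1 3' UTR. The annotation tool labels this reporter through homology to Entacmaea quadricolor red fluorescent proteins (cp-mKate, RFP_ENTQU).

The recorded purpose is an optimized enzyme for genome editing in C. elegans. The associated work concerns design rules that minimize germline silencing of transgenes on simple extrachromosomal arrays. The red membrane marker presumably provides a visual readout of expression from the same transcript as Cas9. No guide RNA cassette is annotated or named in the record.
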