Addgene plasmid #159816: pCFJ2474 - pEXP[Psmu-2 | cas9(PATCs) | gpd-2 tagRFP-T(myr, patcs) smu-1 UTR]
Purpose: Optimized enzyme for genome editing in C. elegans
Depositing lab: Christian Froekjaer-Jensen. Depositing organization: King Abdullah University of Science and Technology (KAUST). Publication: Engineering rules that minimize germline silencing of transgenes in simple extrachromosomal arrays in C. elegans. Aljohani MD, El Mouridi S, Priyadarshini M, Vargas-Velazquez AM, Frokjaer-Jensen C. Nat Commun. 2020 Dec 9;11(1):6300. doi: 10.1038/s41467-020-19898-0. PubMed 33298957.
Backbone
  Vector backbone: pDEST R4-R3
  Vector type: Worm Expression
Growth in bacteria
  Bacterial resistance: Ampicillin, 100 μg/mL
  Growth temperature: 37°C
  Growth strain: DH5alpha
  Copy number: High Copy
Gene/Insert
  Gene/Insert name: pEXP[Psmu-2 | cas9(PATCs) | gpd-2 tagRFP-T(myr, patcs) smu-1 UTR]
  Species: C. elegans (nematode)
  Mutation: Not applicable
  Cloning method: Gateway Cloning
Terms and licenses: Academic/Nonprofit Terms; Industry Terms: Not Available to Industry
Depositor comments: See www.wormbuilder.org for more information.
How to cite: pCFJ2474 - pEXP[Psmu-2 | cas9(PATCs) | gpd-2 tagRFP-T(myr, patcs) smu-1 UTR] was a gift from Christian Froekjaer-Jensen (Addgene plasmid # 159816 ; http://n2t.net/addgene:159816 ; RRID:Addgene_159816)
